Addgene plasmid #206164: pMuLE (R4-R3) PRB
Purpose: pMuLE R4-R3 entry plasmid containing human full length PRB gene, for 3-component Gateway assembly
Depositing lab: Renee van Amerongen. Depositing organization: University of Amsterdam. Publication: A molecular toolbox to study progesterone receptor signaling. Aarts MT, Wagner M, van der Wal T, van Boxtel AL, van Amerongen R. J Mammary Gland Biol Neoplasia. 2023 Nov 29;28(1):24. doi: 10.1007/s10911-023-09550-0. PubMed 38019315.
Backbone
  Vector backbone: pMuLE (R4-R3) ENTR MCS
  Backbone size w/o insert (bp): 3729
  Total vector size (bp): 6531
  Vector type: Gateway cloning vector
Growth in bacteria
  Bacterial resistance: Kanamycin, 50 μg/mL
  Growth temperature: 37°C
  Growth strain: DH5alpha
  Copy number: High Copy
Gene/Insert
  Gene/Insert name: Progesteron receptor B (alt name: PRB, PGR)
  Species: H. sapiens (human)
  Insert size (bp): 2802
  GenBank ID: NM_000926.4
  Entrez Gene: PGR (a.k.a. NR3C3, PR)
  Promoter: -
  Cloning method: Restriction Enzyme; 5′ cloning site Acc65I (destroyed during cloning); 3′ cloning site EcoRI (destroyed during cloning)
  Sequencing primers: 5′ M13 forward; 3′ M13 reverse
Resource information
  A portion of this plasmid was derived from a plasmid made by: PRB gene is derived from Addgene plasmid #89130
Terms and licenses: Academic/Nonprofit Terms; Industry Terms: Not Available to Industry
How to cite: pMuLE (R4-R3) PRB was a gift from Renee van Amerongen (Addgene plasmid # 206164 ; http://n2t.net/addgene:206164 ; RRID:Addgene_206164)
