[The description below was written by a language model from this plasmid's Addgene catalogue record and pLannotate feature annotations shown in this document.]
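Description:
pMuLE (R4-R3) PRB is a Gateway entry plasmid of about 6.5 kb, built on the pMuLE (R4-R3) ENTR MCS backbone and intended as one module in a three-component MultiSite Gateway assembly. It is maintained in E. coli at high copy through a ColE1/pUC-type origin and selected with kanamycin via the aph(3')-Ia (KanR) gene. Backbone elements typical of entry vectors are also annotated. These include rrnB T1 and T2 transcription terminators upstream of the recombination cassette, which insulate the insert from read-through transcription in bacteria, along with short lacI and lacZα remnants and a T7 promoter beyond the downstream att site.

The payload is the full-length human progesterone receptor isoform B (PGR, also called NR3C3), a coding sequence of roughly 2.8 kb that was inserted by restriction cloning at Acc65I and EcoRI sites, both destroyed in the process, and was derived from an earlier deposited plasmid. It sits between attR4 and attR3 recombination sites, which determine its position and orientation when LR Clonase combines it with compatible entry modules and a destination vector. The record lists no promoter for the insert, so this plasmid is not an expression construct in its own right. Expression depends on a promoter supplied by a neighbouring module or by the destination vector after assembly. About 1 kb between the end of the annotated PGR coding sequence and attR3 carries no annotation, and the record does not say what lies there. The plasmid belongs to a toolbox for studying progesterone receptor signaling, where it serves as the building block for assembling PRB expression vectors.
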