Features (pLannotate 1.2.2; 10 found; start..end, strand, type, name):
    121..213     +  CDS            lacI (fragment): lac repressor; lacI; The lac repressor binds to the lac operator to inhibit transcription in E. coli. This inhibition can be relieved by adding lactose or isopropyl-β-D-thiogalactopyranoside (IPTG).
    268..295     -  terminator     rrnB T2 terminator: transcription terminator T2 from the E. coli rrnB gene
    427..470     +  terminator     rrnB T1 terminator: Escherichia coli rrnB; transcription terminator T1 from the E. coli rrnB gene
    517..553     -  CDS            lacZα (fragment): LacZα fragment of β-galactosidase; lacZ fragment
    603..727     -  protein_bind   attR4: mutant version of attR; recombination site for the Gateway® LR reaction LR Clonase™
    747..3545    +  CDS            PGR: PRGR_HUMAN - Also known as NR3C3. Experimental evidence at protein level: Swiss-Prot protein existence level 1. [Isoform 4]: Increases mitochondrial membrane potential and cellular respiration upon stimulation by progesterone. From Homo sapiens (Human).
   4596..4719    +  protein_bind   attR3: mutant version of attR; recombination site for the Gateway® LR reaction LR Clonase™
   4775..4793    -  promoter       T7 promoter: promoter for bacteriophage T7 RNA polymerase
   4927..5736    +  CDS            KanR: aminoglycoside phosphotransferase; aph(3')-Ia; confers resistance to kanamycin in bacteria or G418 (Geneticin®) in eukaryotes
   5883..6471    +  rep_origin     ori: high-copy-number ColE1/pMB1/pBR322/pUC origin of replication
>Addgene plasmid #206164 | pMuLE (R4-R3) PRB | addgene full sequence | sequence record 414742 | Addgene NGS Result
CTTTCCTGCGTTATCCCCTGATTCTGTGGATAACCGTATTACCGCCTTTGAGTGAGCTGATACCGCTCGC
CGCAGCCGAACGACCGAGCGCAGCGAGTCAGTGAGCGAGGAAGCGGAAGAGCGCCCAATACGCAAACCGC
CTCTCCCCGCGCGTTGGCCGATTCATTAATGCAGCTGGCACGACAGGTTTCCCGACTGGAAAGCGGGCAG
TGAGCGCAACGCAATTAATACGCGTACCGCTAGCCAGGAAGAGTTTGTAGAAACGCAAAAAGGCCATCCG
TCAGGATGGCCTTCTGCTTAGTTTGATGCCTGGCAGTTTATGGCGGGCGTCCTGCCCGCCACCCTCCGGG
CCGTTGCTTCACAACGTTCAAATCCGCTCCCGGCGGATTTGTCCTACTCAGGAGAGCGTTCACCGACAAA
CAACAGATAAAACGAAAGGCCCAGTCTTCCGACTGAGCCTTTCGTTTTATTTGATGCCTGGCAGTTCCCT
ACTCTCGCGTTAACGCTAGCATGGATGTTTTCCCAGTCACGACGTTGTAAAACGACGGCCAGTCTTAAGC
TCGGGCCCCTACAGGTCACTAATACCATCTAAGTAGTTGATTCATAGTGACTGGATATGTTGTGTTTTAC
AGTATTATGTAGTCTGTTTTTTATGCAAAATCTAATTTAATATATTGATATTTATATCATTTTACGTTTC
TCGTTCAACTTTTCTATACAAAGTTGGGAGACCCAAGCTTGGTACCATGACTGAGCTGAAGGCAAAGGGT
CCCCGGGCTCCCCACGTGGCGGGCGGCCCGCCCTCCCCCGAGGTCGGATCCCCACTGCTGTGTCGCCCAG
CCGCAGGTCCGTTCCCGGGGAGCCAGACCTCGGACACCTTGCCTGAAGTTTCGGCCATACCTATCTCCCT
GGACGGGCTACTCTTCCCTCGGCCCTGCCAGGGACAGGACCCCTCCGACGAAAAGACGCAGGACCAGCAG
TCGCTGTCGGACGTGGAGGGCGCATATTCCAGAGCTGAAGCTACAAGGGGTGCTGGAGGCAGCAGTTCTA
GTCCCCCAGAAAAGGACAGCGGACTGCTGGACAGTGTCTTGGACACTCTGTTGGCGCCCTCAGGTCCCGG
GCAGAGCCAACCCAGCCCTCCCGCCTGCGAGGTCACCAGCTCTTGGTGCCTGTTTGGCCCCGAACTTCCC
GAAGATCCACCGGCTGCCCCCGCCACCCAGCGGGTGTTGTCCCCGCTCATGAGCCGGTCCGGGTGCAAGG
TTGGAGACAGCTCCGGGACGGCAGCTGCCCATAAAGTGCTGCCCCGGGGCCTGTCACCAGCCCGGCAGCT
GCTGCTCCCGGCCTCTGAGAGCCCTCACTGGTCCGGGGCCCCAGTGAAGCCGTCTCCGCAGGCCGCTGCG
GTGGAGGTTGAGGAGGAGGATGGCTCTGAGTCCGAGGAGTCTGCGGGTCCGCTTCTGAAGGGCAAACCTC
GGGCTCTGGGTGGCGCGGCGGCTGGAGGAGGAGCCGCGGCTGTCCCGCCGGGGGCGGCAGCAGGAGGCGT
CGCCCTGGTCCCCAAGGAAGATTCCCGCTTCTCAGCGCCCAGGGTCGCCCTGGTGGAGCAGGACGCGCCG
ATGGCGCCCGGGCGCTCCCCGCTGGCCACCACGGTGATGGATTTCATCCACGTGCCTATCCTGCCTCTCA
ATCACGCCTTATTGGCAGCCCGCACTCGGCAGCTGCTGGAAGACGAAAGTTACGACGGCGGGGCCGGGGC
TGCCAGCGCCTTTGCCCCGCCGCGGAGTTCACCCTGTGCCTCGTCCACCCCGGTCGCTGTAGGCGACTTC
CCCGACTGCGCGTACCCGCCCGACGCCGAGCCCAAGGACGACGCGTACCCTCTCTATAGCGACTTCCAGC
CGCCCGCTCTAAAGATAAAGGAGGAGGAGGAAGGTGCGGAGGCCTCCGCGCGCTCCCCGCGTTCCTACCT
TGTGGCCGGTGCCAACCCCGCAGCCTTCCCGGATTTCCCGTTGGGGCCACCGCCCCCGCTGCCGCCGCGA
GCGACCCCATCCAGACCCGGGGAAGCGGCGGTGACGGCCGCACCCGCCAGTGCCTCAGTCTCGTCTGCGT
CCTCCTCGGGGTCGACCCTGGAGTGCATCCTGTACAAAGCGGAGGGCGCGCCGCCCCAGCAGGGCCCGTT
CGCGCCGCCGCCCTGCAAGGCGCCGGGCGCGAGCGGCTGCCTGCTCCCGCGGGACGGCCTGCCCTCCACC
TCCGCCTCTGCCGCCGCCGCCGGGGCGGCCCCCGCGCTCTACCCTGCACTCGGCCTCAACGGGCTCCCGC
AGCTCGGCTACCAGGCCGCCGTGCTCAAGGAGGGCCTGCCGCAGGTCTACCCGCCCTATCTCAACTACCT
GAGGCCGGATTCAGAAGCCAGCCAGAGCCCACAATACAGCTTCGAGTCATTACCTCAGAAGATTTGTTTA
ATCTGTGGGGATGAAGCATCAGGCTGTCATTATGGTGTCCTTACCTGTGGGAGCTGTAAGGTCTTCTTTA
AGAGGGCAATGGAAGGGCAGCACAACTACTTATGTGCTGGAAGAAATGACTGCATCGTTGATAAAATCCG
CAGAAAAAACTGCCCAGCATGTCGCCTTAGAAAGTGCTGTCAGGCTGGCATGGTCCTTGGAGGTCGAAAA
TTTAAAAAGTTCAATAAAGTCAGAGTTGTGAGAGCACTGGATGCTGTTGCTCTCCCACAGCCATTGGGCG
TTCCAAATGAAAGCCAAGCCCTAAGCCAGAGATTCACTTTTTCACCAGGTCAAGACATACAGTTGATTCC
ACCACTGATCAACCTGTTAATGAGCATTGAACCAGATGTGATCTATGCAGGACATGACAACACAAAACCT
GACACCTCCAGTTCTTTGCTGACAAGTCTTAATCAACTAGGCGAGAGGCAACTTCTTTCAGTAGTCAAGT
GGTCTAAATCATTGCCAGGTTTTCGAAACTTACATATTGATGACCAGATAACTCTCATTCAGTATTCTTG
GATGAGCTTAATGGTGTTTGGTCTAGGATGGAGATCCTACAAACATGTCAGTGGGCAGATGCTGTATTTT
GCACCTGATCTAATACTAAATGAACAGCGGATGAAAGAATCATCATTCTATTCATTATGCCTTACCATGT
GGCAGATCCCACAGGAGTTTGTCAAGCTTCAAGTTAGCCAAGAAGAGTTCCTCTGTATGAAAGTATTGTT
ACTTCTTAATACAATTCCTTTGGAAGGGCTACGAAGTCAAACCCAGTTTGAGGAGATGAGGTCAAGCTAC
ATTAGAGAGCTCATCAAGGCAATTGGTTTGAGGCAAAAAGGAGTTGTGTCGAGCTCACAGCGTTTCTATC
AACTTACAAAACTTCTTGATAACTTGCATGATCTTGTCAAACAGCTTCATCTGTACTGCTTGAATACATT
TATCCAGTCCCGGGCACTGAGTGTTGAATTTCCAGAAATGATGTCTGAAGTTATTGCTGCACAATTACCC
AAGATATTGGCAGGGATGGTGAAACCCCTTCTCTTTCATAAAAAGTGAATGTCATCTTTTTCTTTTAAAG
AATTAAATTTTGTGGCATGTCTTTTTGTTTTGGTCAGGATTATGAGGTCTTGAGTTTTTATAATGTTCTT
CTGAAAGCCTTACATTTATAACATCATAGTGTGTAAATTTAAAAGAAAAATTGTGAGGTTCTAATTATTT
TCTTTTATAAAGTATAATTAGAATGTTTAACTGTTTTGTTTACCCATATTTTCTTGAAGAATTTACAAGA
TTGAAAAAGTACTAAAATTGTTAAAGTAAACTATATCTTATCCATATTATTTCATACCATGTAGGTGAGG
ATTTTTAACTTTTGCATCTAACAAATCATCGACTTAAGAGAAAAAATCTTACATGTAATAACACAAAGCT
ATTATATGTTATTTCTAGGTAACTCCCTTTGTGTCAATTATATTTCCAAAAATGAACCTTTAAAATGGTA
TGCAAAATTTTGTCTATATATATTTGTGTGAGGAGGAAATTCATAACTTTCCTCAGATTTTCAAAAGTAT
TTTTAATGCAAAAAATGTAGAAAGAGTTTAAAACCACTAAAATAGATTGATGTTCTTCAAACTAGGCAAA
ACAACTCATATGTTAAGACCATTTTCCAGATTGGAAACACAAATCTCTTAGGAAGTTAATAAGTAGATTC
ATATCATTATACAAATAGTATTGTGGGTTTTGTAGGTTTTTAAAATAACCTTTTTTGGGGAGAGAATTGT
CCTCTAATGAGGTATTGCGAGTGGACATAAGAAATCAGAAGATTATGGCCTAACTGTACTCCTTACCAAC
TGTGGCATGCTGAAAGTTAGTCACTCTTACTGATTCTCAATTCTCTCACCTTTGAAAGTAGTAAAATATC
TTTCCTGCCAATTGCTCCTTTGGGTCAGAGCTTATTAACATCTTTTCAAATCAAAGGAAAGAAGAAAGGG
AGAGGAGGAGGAGGGAGATATCAATTCACATACCTTTCTCCTCTTTATCCTCCACTATCATGAATTCTGC
AGATATCCATCACACTGGCGGCCGCTCGAGCATGCATCTAGAGGACAACTTTGTATAATAAAGTTGAACG
AGAAACGTAAAATGATATAAATATCAATATATTAAATTAGATTTTGCATAAAAAACAGACTACATAATAC
TGTAAAACACAACATATCCAGTCACTATGAATCAACTACTTAGATGGTATTAGTGACCTGTACTGCAGGG
CGGCCGCGATATCCCCTATAGTGAGTCGTATTACATGGTCATAGCTGTTTCCTGGCAGCTCTGGCCCGTG
TCTCAAAATCTCTGATGTTACATTGCACAAGATAAAAATATATCATCATGAACAATAAAACTGTCTGCTT
ACATAAACAGTAATACAAGGGGTGTTATGAGCCATATTCAACGGGAAACGTCGAGGCCGCGATTAAATTC
CAACATGGATGCTGATTTATATGGGTATAAATGGGCTCGCGATAATGTCGGGCAATCAGGTGCGACAATC
TATCGCTTGTATGGGAAGCCCGATGCGCCAGAGTTGTTTCTGAAACATGGCAAAGGTAGCGTTGCCAATG
ATGTTACAGATGAGATGGTCAGACTAAACTGGCTGACGGAATTTATGCCTCTTCCGACCATCAAGCATTT
TATCCGTACTCCTGATGATGCATGGTTACTCACCACTGCGATCCCCGGAAAAACAGCATTCCAGGTATTA
GAAGAATATCCTGATTCAGGTGAAAATATTGTTGATGCGCTGGCAGTGTTCCTGCGCCGGTTGCATTCGA
TTCCTGTTTGTAATTGTCCTTTTAACAGCGATCGCGTATTTCGTCTCGCTCAGGCGCAATCACGAATGAA
TAACGGTTTGGTTGATGCGAGTGATTTTGATGACGAGCGTAATGGCTGGCCTGTTGAACAAGTCTGGAAA
GAAATGCATAAACTTTTGCCATTCTCACCGGATTCAGTCGTCACTCATGGTGATTTCTCACTTGATAACC
TTATTTTTGACGAGGGGAAATTAATAGGTTGTATTGATGTTGGACGAGTCGGAATCGCAGACCGATACCA
GGATCTTGCCATCCTATGGAACTGCCTCGGTGAGTTTTCTCCTTCATTACAGAAACGGCTTTTTCAAAAA
TATGGTATTGATAATCCTGATATGAATAAATTGCAGTTTCATTTGATGCTCGATGAGTTTTTCTAATCAG
AATTGGTTAATTGGTTGTAACACTGGCAGAGCATTACGCTGACTTGACGGGACGGCGCAAGCTCATGACC
AAAATCCCTTAACGTGAGTTACGCGTCGTTCCACTGAGCGTCAGACCCCGTAGAAAAGATCAAAGGATCT
TCTTGAGATCCTTTTTTTCTGCGCGTAATCTGCTGCTTGCAAACAAAAAAACCACCGCTACCAGCGGTGG
TTTGTTTGCCGGATCAAGAGCTACCAACTCTTTTTCCGAAGGTAACTGGCTTCAGCAGAGCGCAGATACC
AAATACTGTTCTTCTAGTGTAGCCGTAGTTAGGCCACCACTTCAAGAACTCTGTAGCACCGCCTACATAC
CTCGCTCTGCTAATCCTGTTACCAGTGGCTGCTGCCAGTGGCGATAAGTCGTGTCTTACCGGGTTGGACT
CAAGACGATAGTTACCGGATAAGGCGCAGCGGTCGGGCTGAACGGGGGGTTCGTGCACACAGCCCAGCTT
GGAGCGAACGACCTACACCGAACTGAGATACCTACAGCGTGAGCTATGAGAAAGCGCCACGCTTCCCGAA
GGGAGAAAGGCGGACAGGTATCCGGTAAGCGGCAGGGTCGGAACAGGAGAGCGCACGAGGGAGCTTCCAG
GGGGAAACGCCTGGTATCTTTATAGTCCTGTCGGGTTTCGCCACCTCTGACTTGAGCGTCGATTTTTGTG
ATGCTCGTCAGGGGGGCGGAGCCTATGGAAAAACGCCAGCAACGCGGCCTTTTTACGGTTCCTGGCCTTT
TGCTGGCCTTTTGCTCACATGTT
